Addgene plasmid #232088: PC1575
Purpose: Mammalian expression plasmid for ubiquibody (uAb) cloning backbone. Includes an Esp3I restriction site directly upstream of GSGSG linker and CHIPΔTPR CDS and a C-terminal IRES-mCherry cassette.
Depositing lab: Pranam Chatterjee. Depositing organization: Duke University. Publication: De novo design of peptide binders to conformationally diverse targets with contrastive language modeling. Bhat S, Palepu K, Hong L, Mao J, Ye T, Iyer R, Zhao L, Chen T, Vincoff S, Watson R, Wang T, Srijay D, Kavirayuni VS, Kholina K, Goel S, Vure P, Desphande AJ, Soderling SH, DeLisa MP, Chatterjee P. Sci Adv. 2025 Jan 24;11(4):eadr8638. doi: 10.1126/sciadv.adr8638. Epub 2025 Jan 22. PubMed 39091799.
Backbone
  Vector backbone: pcDNA3
  Backbone size w/o insert (bp): 5400
  Total vector size (bp): 7285
  Vector type: Mammalian Expression
Growth in bacteria
  Bacterial resistance: Ampicillin, 100 μg/mL
  Growth temperature: 37°C
  Growth strain: DH5alpha
  Copy number: High Copy
Gene/Insert
  Gene/Insert name: uAb with cloning Esp3I restriction site
  Species: H. sapiens (human)
  Insert size (bp): 1899
  Promoter: CMV
  Tag / fusion protein: IRES-mCherry (N terminal on insert)
  Cloning method: Gibson Cloning
  Sequencing primers: 5′ CMV-Forward
Terms and licenses: Academic/Nonprofit Terms; Industry Terms: Not Available to Industry
Depositor comments: Please visit https://doi.org/10.1101/2023.06.26.546591 for bioRxiv preprint.
How to cite: PC1575 was a gift from Pranam Chatterjee (Addgene plasmid # 232088 ; http://n2t.net/addgene:232088 ; RRID:Addgene_232088)
