[The description below was written by a language model from this plasmid's Addgene catalogue record and pLannotate feature annotations shown in this document.]
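Description:
PC1575 is a pcDNA3-based mammalian expression plasmid of about 7.3 kb that serves as an empty cloning backbone for building ubiquibodies (uAbs). These are fusion proteins in which a target-binding domain is joined to the catalytic portion of an E3 ubiquitin ligase, directing a chosen protein toward ubiquitination and degradation. It is propagated in E. coli from a high-copy ColE1/pUC-type origin under ampicillin selection (AmpR). It also carries the f1 origin and the SV40 promoter-driven NeoR/KanR cassette with an SV40 poly(A) signal typical of pcDNA3, which would allow G418 selection of transfected mammalian cells.

The expression cassette is driven by the CMV enhancer and immediate early promoter and terminated by the bGH poly(A) signal, with flanking T7 and SP6 promoters from the backbone. According to the record, an Esp3I (type IIS) restriction site sits directly upstream of a GSGSG linker and the coding sequence for human CHIPΔTPR. This corresponds to the STUB1 fragment annotated in the feature table, i.e. CHIP lacking its tetratricopeptide repeat substrate-recognition domain. A binder sequence, such as a designed peptide, can be inserted at the Esp3I site to create an in-frame N-terminal fusion to the ligase domain.

Downstream, an EMCV IRES followed by mCherry is translated from the same transcript, so red fluorescence marks transfected cells without being fused to the uAb. The catalogue tag field lists this cassette as N-terminal, but both the purpose statement and the feature map place it 3′ of the CHIP sequence. The short HIV-1 LTR, capTEV, ble and lacI fragment annotations are probably incidental sequence matches rather than functional parts. The associated work concerns de novo design of peptide binders, which is consistent with using this plasmid to test candidate binders for targeted protein degradation.
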