Features (pLannotate 1.2.2; 24 found; start..end, strand, type, name):
     28..80      -  misc_feature   bom (fragment): basis of mobility region from pBR322
    235..614     +  enhancer       CMV enhancer: human cytomegalovirus immediate early enhancer
    615..818     +  promoter       CMV promoter: human cytomegalovirus (CMV) immediate early promoter
    814..847     +  LTR            5' LTR (truncated) (fragment): truncated 5' long terminal repeat (LTR) from HIV-1
    863..881     +  promoter       T7 promoter: promoter for bacteriophage T7 RNA polymerase
    937..1464    +  CDS            STUB1 (fragment): CHIP_HUMAN - Also known as CHIP From Homo sapiens (Human).
   1477..1493    +  CDS            capTEV™ (fragment): composite tag for in vivo biotinylation, TEV protease cleavage, and 6xHis tagging
   1505..2090    +  misc_feature   IRES2: internal ribosome entry site (IRES) of the encephalomyocarditis virus (EMCV)
   2091..2798    +  CDS            mCherry: mCherry is a basic (constitutively fluorescent) red fluorescent protein published in 2004, derived from Discosoma sp.. It is reported to be a very rapidly-maturing monomer with low acid sensitivity.
   2836..2854    -  promoter       SP6 promoter: promoter for bacteriophage SP6 RNA polymerase
   2880..3104    +  polyA_signal   bGH poly(A) signal: bovine growth hormone polyadenylation signal
   3108..3129    +  promoter       SV40 promoter (fragment): SV40 enhancer and early promoter
   3150..3578    +  rep_origin     f1 ori (sequence partly withheld): f1 bacteriophage origin of replication; arrow indicates direction of (+) strand synthesis
   3592..3921    +  promoter       SV40 promoter: SV40 enhancer and early promoter
   3988..4782    +  CDS            NeoR/KanR: aminoglycoside phosphotransferase from Tn5; aph(3')-II (or nptII); confers resistance to neomycin, kanamycin, and G418 (Geneticin®)
   4803..4961    +  CDS            ble (fragment): BLE_KLEPN - Experimental evidence at protein level: Swiss-Prot protein existence level 1. Binding protein with a strong affinity to the bleomycin family of antibiotics. Binds to CL990; an antimitotic-antibiotic compound. From Klebsiella pneumoniae.
   4956..5077    +  polyA_signal   SV40 poly(A) signal: SV40 polyadenylation signal
   5150..5166    -  protein_bind   lac operator: The lac repressor binds to the lac operator to inhibit transcription in E. coli. This inhibition can be relieved by adding lactose or isopropyl-β-D-thiogalactopyranoside (IPTG). lac repressor encoded by lacI
   5174..5204    -  promoter       lac promoter: promoter for the E. coli lac operon
   5219..5240    -  protein_bind   CAP binding site: CAP binding activates transcription in the presence of cAMP. E. coli catabolite activator protein
   5253..5345    -  CDS            lacI (fragment): lac repressor; lacI; The lac repressor binds to the lac operator to inhibit transcription in E. coli. This inhibition can be relieved by adding lactose or isopropyl-β-D-thiogalactopyranoside (IPTG).
   5528..6116    -  rep_origin     ori: high-copy-number ColE1/pMB1/pBR322/pUC origin of replication
   6287..7147    -  CDS            AmpR: β-lactamase; bla; confers resistance to ampicillin, carbenicillin, and related antibiotics
   7148..7252    -  promoter       AmpR promoter: bla
>Addgene plasmid #232088 | PC1575 | addgene full sequence | sequence record 464073 | Addgene NGS Result
GACGGATCGGGAGATCTCCCGATCCCCTATGGTGCACTCTCAGTACAATCTGCTCTGATGCCGCATAGTT
AAGCCAGTATCTGCTCCCTGCTTGTGTGTTGGAGGTCGCTGAGTAGTGCGCGAGCAAAATTTAAGCTACA
ACAAGGCAAGGCTTGACCGACAATTGCATGAAGAATCTGCTTAGGGTTAGGCGTTTTGCGCTGCTTCGCG
ATGTACGGGCCAGATATACGCGTTGACATTGATTATTGACTAGTTATTAATAGTAATCAATTACGGGGTC
ATTAGTTCATAGCCCATATATGGAGTTCCGCGTTACATAACTTACGGTAAATGGCCCGCCTGGCTGACCG
CCCAACGACCCCCGCCCATTGACGTCAATAATGACGTATGTTCCCATAGTAACGCCAATAGGGACTTTCC
ATTGACGTCAATGGGTGGAGTATTTACGGTAAACTGCCCACTTGGCAGTACATCAAGTGTATCATATGCC
AAGTACGCCCCCTATTGACGTCAATGACGGTAAATGGCCCGCCTGGCATTATGCCCAGTACATGACCTTA
TGGGACTTTCCTACTTGGCAGTACATCTACGTATTAGTCATCGCTATTACCATGGTGATGCGGTTTTGGC
AGTACATCAATGGGCGTGGATAGCGGTTTGACTCACGGGGATTTCCAAGTCTCCACCCCATTGACGTCAA
TGGGAGTTTGTTTTGGCACCAAAATCAACGGGACTTTCCAAAATGTCGTAACAACTCCGCCCCATTGACG
CAAATGGGCGGTAGGCGTGTACGGTGGGAGGTCTATATAAGCAGAGCTCTCTGGCTAACTAGAGAACCCA
CTGCTTACTGGCTTATCGAAATTAATACGACTCACTATAGGGAGACCCAAGCTTACCATGGGAGACGATT
AATGCGTCTCCGGCAGCGGTTCTGGCCGGCTGAACTTCGGGGACGACATCCCCAGCGCTCTTCGAATCGC
GAAGAAGAAGCGCTGGAACAGCATTGAGGAGCGGCGCATCCACCAGGAGAGCGAGCTGCACTCCTACCTC
TCCAGGCTCATTGCCGCGGAGCGTGAGAGGGAGCTGGAAGAGTGCCAGCGAAACCACGAGGGTGATGAGG
ACGACAGCCACGTCCGGGCCCAGCAGGCCTGCATTGAGGCCAAGCACGACAAGTACATGGCGGACATGGA
CGAGCTTTTTTCTCAGGTGGATGAGAAGAGGAAGAAGCGAGACATCCCCGACTACCTGTGTGGCAAGATC
AGCTTTGAGCTGATGCGGGAGCCGTGCATCACGCCCAGTGGCATCACCTACGACCGCAAGGACATCGAGG
AGCACCTGCAGCGTGTGGGTCATTTTGACCCCGTGACCCGGAGCCCCCTGACCCAGGAACAGCTCATCCC
CAACTTGGCTATGAAGGAGGTTATTGACGCATTCATCTCTGAGAATGGCTGGGTGGAGGATTACGTCGAC
GGAGCACATCATCATCATCATCACTGAGAATTCGCCCCTCTCCCTCCCCCCCCCTAACGTTACTGGCCGA
AGCCGCTTGGAATAAGGCCGGTGTGCGTTTGTCTATATGTTATTTTCCACCATATTGCCGTCTTTTGGCA
ATGTGAGGGCCCGGAAACCTGGCCCTGTCTTCTTGACGAGCATTCCTAGGGGTCTTTCCCCTCTCGCCAA
AGGAATGCAAGGTCTGTTGAATGTCGTGAAGGAAGCAGTTCCTCTGGAAGCTTCTTGAAGACAAACAACG
TCTGTAGCGACCCTTTGCAGGCAGCGGAACCCCCCACCTGGCGACAGGTGCCTCTGCGGCCAAAAGCCAC
GTGTATAAGATACACCTGCAAAGGCGGCACAACCCCAGTGCCACGTTGTGAGTTGGATAGTTGTGGAAAG
AGTCAAATGGCTCTCCTCAAGCGTATTCAACAAGGGGCTGAAGGATGCCCAGAAGGTACCCCATTGTATG
GGATCTGATCTGGGGCCTCGGTACACATGCTTTACATGTGTTTAGTCGAGGTTAAAAAAACGTCTAGGCC
CCCCGAACCACGGGGACGTGGTTTTCCTTTGAAAAACACGATGATAATATGGCCACAACCATGGTGAGCA
AGGGCGAGGAGGATAACATGGCCATCATCAAGGAGTTCATGCGCTTCAAGGTGCACATGGAGGGCTCCGT
GAACGGCCACGAGTTCGAGATCGAGGGCGAGGGCGAGGGCCGCCCCTACGAGGGCACCCAGACCGCCAAG
CTGAAGGTGACCAAGGGTGGCCCCCTGCCCTTCGCCTGGGACATCCTGTCCCCTCAGTTCATGTACGGCT
CCAAGGCCTACGTGAAGCACCCCGCCGACATCCCCGACTACTTGAAGCTGTCCTTCCCCGAGGGCTTCAA
GTGGGAGCGCGTGATGAACTTCGAGGACGGCGGCGTGGTGACCGTGACCCAGGACTCCTCCCTGCAGGAC
GGCGAGTTCATCTACAAGGTGAAGCTGCGCGGCACCAACTTCCCCTCCGACGGCCCCGTAATGCAGAAGA
AGACCATGGGCTGGGAGGCCTCCTCCGAGCGGATGTACCCCGAGGACGGCGCCCTGAAGGGCGAGATCAA
GCAGAGGCTGAAGCTGAAGGACGGCGGCCACTACGACGCTGAGGTCAAGACCACCTACAAGGCCAAGAAG
CCCGTGCAGCTGCCCGGCGCCTACAACGTCAACATCAAGTTGGACATCACCTCCCACAACGAGGACTACA
CCATCGTGGAACAGTACGAACGCGCCGAGGGCCGCCACTCCACCGGCGGCATGGACGAGCTGTACAAGTG
AGCGGCCGCTCGAGCATGCATCTAGAGGGCCCTATTCTATAGTGTCACCTAAATGCTAGAGCTCGCTGAT
CAGCCTCGACTGTGCCTTCTAGTTGCCAGCCATCTGTTGTTTGCCCCTCCCCCGTGCCTTCCTTGACCCT
GGAAGGTGCCACTCCCACTGTCCTTTCCTAATAAAATGAGGAAATTGCATCGCATTGTCTGAGTAGGTGT
CATTCTATTCTGGGGGGTGGGGTGGGGCAGGACAGCAAGGGGGAGGATTGGGAAGACAATAGCAGGCATG
CTGGGGATGCGGTGGGCTCTATGGCTTCTGAGGCGGAAAGAACCAGCTGGGGCTCTAGGGGGTATCCCC
[124 nt withheld, positions 3150-3273]
C
[91 nt withheld, positions 3275-3365]
A
[49 nt withheld, positions 3367-3415]
CCTTTGACGTTGGAGTCCACGTTCTTT
[37 nt withheld, positions 3443-3479]
ACCCTATCTCGGTCTATTCTTTTGATTTATAAGGGATTTTGCCGATTTCGGCCTATTGGTTAAAAAATGA
GCTGATTTAACAAAAATTTAACGCGAATTAATTCTGTGGAATGTGTGTCAGTTAGGGTGTGGAAAGTCCC
CAGGCTCCCCAGCAGGCAGAAGTATGCAAAGCATGCATCTCAATTAGTCAGCAACCAGGTGTGGAAAGTC
CCCAGGCTCCCCAGCAGGCAGAAGTATGCAAAGCATGCATCTCAATTAGTCAGCAACCATAGTCCCGCCC
CTAACTCCGCCCATCCCGCCCCTAACTCCGCCCAGTTCCGCCCATTCTCCGCCCCATGGCTGACTAATTT
TTTTTATTTATGCAGAGGCCGAGGCCGCCTCTGCCTCTGAGCTATTCCAGAAGTAGTGAGGAGGCTTTTT
TGGAGGCCTAGGCTTTTGCAAAAAGCTCCCGGGAGCTTGTATATCCATTTTCGGATCTGATCAAGAGACA
GGATGAGGATCGTTTCGCATGATTGAACAAGATGGATTGCACGCAGGTTCTCCGGCCGCTTGGGTGGAGA
GGCTATTCGGCTATGACTGGGCACAACAGACAATCGGCTGCTCTGATGCCGCCGTGTTCCGGCTGTCAGC
GCAGGGGCGCCCGGTTCTTTTTGTCAAGACCGACCTGTCCGGTGCCCTGAATGAACTGCAGGACGAGGCA
GCGCGGCTATCGTGGCTGGCCACGACGGGCGTTCCTTGCGCAGCTGTGCTCGACGTTGTCACTGAAGCGG
GAAGGGACTGGCTGCTATTGGGCGAAGTGCCGGGGCAGGATCTCCTGTCATCTCACCTTGCTCCTTCCGA
GAAAGTATCCATCATGGCTGATGCAATGCGGCGGCTGCATACGCTTGATCCGGCTACCTGCCCATTCGAC
CACCAAGCGAAACATCGCATCGAGCGAGCACGTACTCGGATGGAAGCCGGTCTTGTCGATCAGGATGATC
TGGACGAAGAGCATCAGGGGCTCGCGCCAGCCGAACTGTTCGCCAGGCTCAAGGCGCGCATGCCCGACGG
CGAGGATCTCGTCGTGACCCATGGCGATGCCTGCTTGCCGAATATCATGGTGGAAAATGGCCGCTTTTCT
GGATTCATCGACTGTGGCCGGCTGGGTGTGGCGGACCGCTATCAGGACATAGCGTTGGCTACCCGTGATA
TTGCTGAAGAGCTTGGCGGCGAATGGGCTGACCGCTTCCTCGTGCTTTACGGTATCGCCGCTCCCGATTC
GCAGCGCATCGCCTTCTATCGCCTTCTTGACGAGTTCTTCTGAGCGGGACTCTGGGGTTCGAAATGACCG
ACCAAGCGACGCCCAACCTGCCATCACGAGATTTCGATTCCACCGCCGCCTTCTATGAAAGGTTGGGCTT
CGGAATCGTTTTCCGGGACGCCGGCTGGATGATCCTCCAGCGCGGGGATCTCATGCTGGAGTTCTTCGCC
CACCCCAACTTGTTTATTGCAGCTTATAATGGTTACAAATAAAGCAATAGCATCACAAATTTCACAAATA
AAGCATTTTTTTCACTGCATTCTAGTTGTGGTTTGTCCAAACTCATCAATGTATCTTATCATGTCTGTAT
ACCGTCGACCTCTAGCTAGAGCTTGGCGTAATCATGGTCATAGCTGTTTCCTGTGTGAAATTGTTATCCG
CTCACAATTCCACACAACATACGAGCCGGAAGCATAAAGTGTAAAGCCTGGGGTGCCTAATGAGTGAGCT
AACTCACATTAATTGCGTTGCGCTCACTGCCCGCTTTCCAGTCGGGAAACCTGTCGTGCCAGCTGCATTA
ATGAATCGGCCAACGCGCGGGGAGAGGCGGTTTGCGTATTGGGCGCTCTTCCGCTTCCTCGCTCACTGAC
TCGCTGCGCTCGGTCGTTCGGCTGCGGCGAGCGGTATCAGCTCACTCAAAGGCGGTAATACGGTTATCCA
CAGAATCAGGGGATAACGCAGGAAAGAACATGTGAGCAAAAGGCCAGCAAAAGGCCAGGAACCGTAAAAA
GGCCGCGTTGCTGGCGTTTTTCCATAGGCTCCGCCCCCCTGACGAGCATCACAAAAATCGACGCTCAAGT
CAGAGGTGGCGAAACCCGACAGGACTATAAAGATACCAGGCGTTTCCCCCTGGAAGCTCCCTCGTGCGCT
CTCCTGTTCCGACCCTGCCGCTTACCGGATACCTGTCCGCCTTTCTCCCTTCGGGAAGCGTGGCGCTTTC
TCATAGCTCACGCTGTAGGTATCTCAGTTCGGTGTAGGTCGTTCGCTCCAAGCTGGGCTGTGTGCACGAA
CCCCCCGTTCAGCCCGACCGCTGCGCCTTATCCGGTAACTATCGTCTTGAGTCCAACCCGGTAAGACACG
ACTTATCGTCACTGGCAGCAGCCACTGGTAACAGGATTAGCAGAGCGAGGTATGTAGGCGGTGCTACAGA
GTTCTTGAAGTGGTGGCCTAACTACGGCTACACTAGAAGAACAGTATTTGGTATCTGCGCTCTGCTGAAG
CCAGTTACCTTCGGAAAAAGAGTTGGTAGCTCTTGATCCGGCAAACAAACCACCGCTGGTAGCGGTGGTT
TTTTTGTTTGCAAGCAGCAGATTACGCGCAGAAAAAAAGGATCTCAAGAAGATCCTTTGATCTTTTCTAC
GGGGTCTGACGCTCAGTGGAACGAAAACTCACGTTAAGGGATTTTGGTCATGAGATTATCAAAAAGGATC
TTCACCTAGATCCTTTTAAATTAAAAATGAAGTTTTAAATCAATCTAAAGTATATATGAGTAAACTTGGT
CTGACAGTTACCAATGCTTAATCAGTGAGGCACCTATCTCAGCGATCTGTCTATTTCGTTCATCCATAGT
TGCCTGACTCCCCGTCGTGTAGATAACTACGATACGGGAGGGCTTACCATCTGGCCCCAGTGCTGCAATG
ATACCGCGAGACCCACGCTCACCGGCTCCAGATTTATCAGCAATAAACCAGCCAGCCGGAAGGGCCGAGC
GCAGAAGTGGTCCTGCAACTTTATCCGCCTCCATCCAGTCTATTAATTGTTGCCGGGAAGCTAGAGTAAG
TAGTTCGCCAGTTAATAGTTTGCGCAACGTTGTTGCCATTGCTACAGGCATCGTGGTGTCACGCTCGTCG
TTTGGTATGGCTTCATTCAGCTCCGGTTCCCAACGATCAAGGCGAGTTACATGATCCCCCATGTTGTGCA
AAAAAGCGGTTAGCTCCTTCGGTCCTCCGATCGTTGTCAGAAGTAAGTTGGCCGCAGTGTTATCACTCAT
GGTTATGGCAGCACTGCATAATTCTCTTACTGTCATGCCATCCGTAAGATGCTTTTCTGTGACTGGTGAG
TACTCAACCAAGTCATTCTGAGAATAGTGTATGCGGCGACCGAGTTGCTCTTGCCCGGCGTCAATACGGG
ATAATACCGCGCCACATAGCAGAACTTTAAAAGTGCTCATCATTGGAAAACGTTCTTCGGGGCGAAAACT
CTCAAGGATCTTACCGCTGTTGAGATCCAGTTCGATGTAACCCACTCGTGCACCCAACTGATCTTCAGCA
TCTTTTACTTTCACCAGCGTTTCTGGGTGAGCAAAAACAGGAAGGCAAAATGCCGCAAAAAAGGGAATAA
GGGCGACACGGAAATGTTGAATACTCATACTCTTCCTTTTTCAATATTATTGAAGCATTTATCAGGGTTA
TTGTCTCATGAGCGGATACATATTTGAATGTATTTAGAAAAATAAACAAATAGGGGTTCCGCGCACATTT
CCCCGAAAAGTGCCACCTGACGTC
